Addgene plasmid #73688: pAC1446_pmax-Clover_PUFa
Purpose: Clover_PUFa in pmax-DEST expression vector
Depositing lab: Albert Cheng. Depositing organization: Jackson Laboratory. Publication: Casilio: a versatile CRISPR-Cas9-Pumilio hybrid for gene regulation and genomic labeling. Cheng AW, Jillette N, Lee P, Plaskon D, Fujiwara Y, Wang W, Taghbalout A, Wang H. Cell Res. 2016 Feb;26(2):254-7. doi: 10.1038/cr.2016.3. Epub 2016 Jan 15. PubMed 26768771.
Backbone
  Vector backbone: pAC90-pmax-DEST
  Vector type: Mammalian Expression
Growth in bacteria
  Bacterial resistance: Kanamycin, 50 μg/mL
  Growth temperature: 37°C
  Growth strain: DH5alpha
  Copy number: Unknown
Gene/Insert
  Gene/Insert name: Clover_PUFa
  Species: Synthetic
  Promoter: CAGGS + chim intron
  Cloning method: Gateway Cloning
  Sequencing primers: 5′ gggcttgtcgagacagagaagat; 3′ ACCGAGGAGAGGGTTAGGGAT
Terms and licenses: Academic/Nonprofit Terms; Industry Terms: Not Available to Industry
Depositor comments: Please visit http://casil.io for more information, updates and protocols
How to cite: pAC1446_pmax-Clover_PUFa was a gift from Albert Cheng (Addgene plasmid # 73688)
