[The description below was written by a language model from this plasmid's Addgene catalogue record and pLannotate feature annotations shown in this document.]
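Description:
pAC1446_pmax-Clover_PUFa is a 4,859 bp mammalian expression plasmid made by Gateway recombination of a Clover_PUFa insert into the pAC90-pmax-DEST destination backbone. It is propagated in E. coli from a high-copy ColE1/pUC-type origin and selected with kanamycin through a Tn5 NeoR/KanR aminoglycoside phosphotransferase gene, which the annotation shows sitting next to a fragment of the bacterial AmpR (bla) promoter. No separate mammalian selection cassette is annotated.

The payload is a synthetic fusion of the green/yellow fluorescent protein Clover to a fragment of human PUM1, corresponding to the Pumilio/PUF RNA-binding domain in the "PUFa" version. The catalogue entry gives the promoter as CAGGS plus a chimeric intron. The feature table annotates a CMV enhancer and CMV immediate-early promoter followed by the β-globin/immunoglobulin chimeric intron, so the exact promoter composition differs somewhat between the two sources. The coding region is flanked by attB1 and attB2 sites left by the Gateway reaction, and a short SP6 promoter match lies in reverse orientation in the linker between Clover and PUM1. A V5 epitope tag is annotated downstream of attB2, though the record does not say whether it is read in frame with the fusion. An SV40 polyadenylation signal with an adjoining large T antigen fragment follows the cassette.

The associated publication describes Casilio, a CRISPR-Cas9–Pumilio hybrid system for gene regulation and genomic labeling. In that context, a fluorescent PUF fusion like this one would serve as an imaging effector, recruited through PUF-binding sites on a guide RNA scaffold to mark genomic loci. The record itself states the purpose only as Clover_PUFa expression.
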