Features (pLannotate 1.2.2; 14 found; start..end, strand, type, name):
    140..517     +  enhancer       CMV enhancer: human cytomegalovirus immediate early enhancer
    519..718     +  promoter       CMV promoter: human cytomegalovirus (CMV) immediate early promoter
    813..945     +  intron         chimeric intron: chimera between introns from human β-globin and immunoglobulin heavy chain genes
    960..984     +  protein_bind   attB1: mutant version of attB; recombination site for the Gateway® BP reaction BP Clonase™
   1008..1724    +  CDS            Clover: Clover is a basic (constitutively fluorescent) green/yellow fluorescent protein published in 2012, derived from Aequorea victoria. It is reported to be a rapidly-maturing weak dimer with high acid sensitivity.
   1740..1758    -  promoter       SP6 promoter: promoter for bacteriophage SP6 RNA polymerase
   1824..2870    +  CDS            PUM1 (fragment): PUM1_HUMAN - Also known as KIAA0099 From Homo sapiens (Human).
   2889..2913    -  protein_bind   attB2: mutant version of attB; recombination site for the Gateway® BP reaction BP Clonase™
   2966..3007    +  CDS            V5 tag: epitope tag from simian virus 5
   3062..3143    -  polyA_signal   SV40 poly(A) signal: SV40 polyadenylation signal
   3166..3234    -  CDS            large T antigen (fragment): large T antigen from SV40 (simian virus 40)
   3341..3928    -  rep_origin     ori: high-copy-number ColE1/pMB1/pBR322/pUC origin of replication
   4009..4803    -  CDS            NeoR/KanR: aminoglycoside phosphotransferase from Tn5; aph(3')-II (or nptII); confers resistance to neomycin, kanamycin, and G418 (Geneticin®)
   4804..4830    -  promoter       AmpR promoter (fragment): bla
>Addgene plasmid #73688 | pAC1446_pmax-Clover_PUFa | depositor full sequence | sequence record 136516 | pAC1446_pmax-Clover_PUFa sequence 4859 bps
TCAATATTGGCCATTAGCCATATTATTCATTGGTTATATAGCATAAATCAATATTGGCTATTGGCCATTG
CATACGTTGTATCTATATCATAATATGTACATTTATATTGGCTCATGTCCAATATGACCGCCATGTTGGC
ATTGATTATTGACTAGTTATTAATAGTAATCAATTACGGGGTCATTAGTTCATAGCCCATATATGGAGTT
CCGCGTTACATAACTTACGGTAAATGGCCCGCCTGGCTGACCGCCCAACGACCCCCGCCCATTGACGTCA
ATAATGACGTATGTTCCCATAGTAACGCCAATAGGGACTTTCCATTGACGTCAATGGGTGGAGTATTTAC
GGTAAACTGCCCACTTGGCAGTACATCAAGTGTATCATATGCCAAGTCCGCCCCCTATTGACGTCAATGA
CGGTAAATGGCCCGCCTGGCATTATGCCCAGTACATGACCTTACGGGACTTTCCTACTTGGCAGTACATC
TACGTATTAGTCATCGCTATTACCATGGTGATGCGGTTTTGGCAGTACACCAATGGGCGTGGATAGCGGT
TTGACTCACGGGGATTTCCAAGTCTCCACCCCATTGACGTCAATGGGAGTTTGTTTTGGCACCAAAATCA
ACGGGACTTTCCAAAATGTCGTAATAACCCCGCCCCGTTGACGCAAATGGGCGGTAGGCGTGTACGGTGG
GAGGTCTATATAAGCAGAGGTCGTTTAGTGAACCGTCAGATCACTAGTAGCTTTATTGCGGTAGTTTATC
ACAGTTAAATTGCTAACGCAGTCAGTGCTCGACTGATCACAGGTAAGTATCAAGGTTACAAGACAGGTTT
AAGGAGGCCAATAGAAACTGGGCTTGTCGAGACAGAGAAGATTCTTGCGTTTCTGATAGGCACCTATTGG
TCTTACTGACATCCACTTTGCCTTTCTCTCCACAGGGAAAAAACAATTGACAAGTTTGTACAAAAAAGCA
GGCTCCGAATTCACCGGTGCCGCCACCATGGTGAGCAAGGGCGAGGAGCTGTTCACCGGGGTGGTGCCCA
TCCTGGTCGAGCTGGACGGCGACGTAAACGGCCACAAGTTCAGCGTCCGCGGCGAGGGCGAGGGCGATGC
CACCAACGGCAAGCTGACCCTGAAGTTCATCTGCACCACCGGCAAGCTGCCCGTGCCCTGGCCCACCCTC
GTGACCACCTTCGGCTACGGCGTGGCCTGCTTCAGCCGCTACCCCGACCACATGAAGCAGCACGACTTCT
TCAAGTCCGCCATGCCCGAAGGCTACGTCCAGGAGCGCACCATCTCTTTCAAGGACGACGGTACCTACAA
GACCCGCGCCGAGGTGAAGTTCGAGGGCGACACCCTGGTGAACCGCATCGAGCTGAAGGGCATCGACTTC
AAGGAGGACGGCAACATCCTGGGGCACAAGCTGGAGTACAACTTCAACAGCCACAACGTCTATATCACGG
CCGACAAGCAGAAGAACGGCATCAAGGCTAACTTCAAGATCCGCCACAACGTTGAGGACGGCAGCGTGCA
GCTCGCCGACCACTACCAGCAGAACACCCCCATCGGCGACGGCCCCGTGCTGCTGCCCGACAACCACTAC
CTGAGCCATCAGTCCGCCCTGAGCAAAGACCCCAACGAGAAGCGCGATCACATGGTCCTGCTGGAGTTCG
TGACCGCCGCCGGGATTACACATGGCATGGACGAGCTGTACAAGTCTAGAGGGCCCTATTCTATAGTGTC
ACCTAAATGCGGAGGCGGCGGTAGCGGGCCGGCCGGGATCCTCCCCCCCAAGAAAAAGAGGAAGGTATCT
AGAGGCCGCAGCCGCCTTTTGGAAGATTTTCGAAACAACCGGTACCCCAATTTACAACTGCGGGAGATTG
CTGGACATATAATGGAATTTTCCCAAGACCAGCATGGGTCCAGATTCATTCAGCTGAAACTGGAGCGTGC
CACACCAGCTGAGCGCCAGCTTGTCTTCAATGAAATCCTCCAGGCTGCCTACCAACTCATGGTGGATGTG
TTTGGTAATTACGTCATTCAGAAGTTCTTTGAATTTGGCAGTCTTGAACAGAAGCTGGCTTTGGCAGAAC
GGATTCGAGGCCACGTCCTGTCATTGGCACTACAGATGTATGGCAGCCGTGTTATCGAGAAAGCTCTTGA
GTTTATTCCTTCAGACCAGCAGAATGAGATGGTTCGGGAACTAGATGGCCATGTCTTGAAGTGTGTGAAA
GATCAGAATGGCAATCACGTGGTTCAGAAATGCATTGAATGTGTACAGCCCCAGTCTTTGCAATTTATCA
TCGATGCGTTTAAGGGACAGGTATTTGCCTTATCCACACATCCTTATGGCTGCCGAGTGATTCAGAGAAT
CCTGGAGCACTGTCTCCCTGACCAGACACTCCCTATTTTAGAGGAGCTTCACCAGCACACAGAGCAGCTG
GTACAGGATCAATATGGAAATTATGTAATCCAACATGTACTGGAGCACGGTCGTCCTGAGGATAAAAGCA
AAATTGTAGCAGAAATCCGAGGCAATGTACTTGTATTGAGTCAGCACAAATTTGCAAGCAATGTTGTGGA
GAAGTGTGTTACTCACGCCTCACGTACGGAGCGCGCTGTGCTCATCGATGAGGTGTGCACCATGAACGAC
GGTCCCCACAGTGCCTTATACACCATGATGAAGGACCAGTATGCCAACTACGTGGTCCAGAAGATGATTG
ACGTGGCGGAGCCAGGCCAGCGGAAGATCGTCATGCATAAGATCCGGCCCCACATCGCAACTCTTCGTAA
GTACACCTATGGCAAGCACATTCTGGCCAAGCTGGAGAAGTACTACATGAAGAACGGTGTTGACTTAGGG
TGATTAATTAAGAATTCGACCCAGCTTTCTTGTACAAAGTGGTTGATATCCAGCACAGTGGCGGCCGCTC
GAGTCTAGAGGGCCCGCGGTTCGAAGGTAAGCCTATCCCTAACCCTCTCCTCGGTCTCGATTCTACGCGT
ACCGGTTAGCAATTGTTTTTTCGATGAGTTTGGACAAACCACAACTAGAATGCAGTGAAAAAAATGCTTT
ATTTGTGAAATTTGTGATGCTATTGCTTTATTTGTAACCATTATAAGCTGCAATAAACAAGTTAACAACA
ACAATTGCATTCATTTTATGTTTCAGGTTCAGGGGGAGGTGTGGGAGGTTTTTTAAAGCAAGTAAAACCT
CTACAAATGTGGTACTTAAGAGGGGGAGACCAAAGGGCGAGACGTTAAGGCCTCACGTGACATGTGAGCA
AAAGGCCAGCAAAAGGCCAGGAACCGTAAAAAGGCCGCGTTGCTGGCGTTTTTCCATAGGCTCCGCCCCC
CTGACGAGCATCACAAAAATCGACGCTCAAGTCAGAGGTGGCGAAACCCGACAGGACTATAAAGATACCA
GGCGTTTCCCCCTGGAAGCTCCCTCGTGCGCTCTCCTGTTCCGACCCTGCCGCTTACCGGATACCTGTCC
GCCTTTCTCCCTTCGGGAAGCGTGGCGCTTTCTCATAGCTCACGCTGTAGGTATCTCAGTTCGGTGTAGG
TCGTTCGCTCCAAGCTGGGCTGTGTGCACGAACCCCCCGTTCAGCCCGACCGCTGCGCCTTATCCGGTAA
CTATCGTCTTGAGTCCAACCCGGTAAGACACGACTTATCGCCACTGGCAGCAGCCACTGGTAACAGGATT
AGCAGAGCGAGGTATGTAGGCGGTGCTACAGAGTTCTTGAAGTGGTGGCCTAACTACGGCTACACTAGAA
GGACAGTATTTGGTATCTGCGCTCTGCTGAAGCCAGTTACCTTCGGAAAAAGAGTTGGTAGCTCTTGATC
CGGCAAACAAACCACGCTGGTAGCGGTGGTTTTTTTGTTTGCAAGCAGCAGATTACGCGCAGAAAAAAAG
GATCTCAAGAAGATCCTTTGATCTTTTCTACGGGGTCTGACGCTCAGTGGAACGAAAACTCACGTTAAGG
GATTTTGGTCATGCCGTCTCAGAAGAACTCGTCAAGAAGGCGATAGAAGGCGATGCGCTGCGAATCGGGA
GCGGCGATACCGTAAAGCACGAGGAAGCGGTCAGCCCATTCGCCGCCAAGCTCTTCAGCAATATCACGGG
TAGCCAACGCTATGTCCTGATAGCGGTCCGCCACACCCAGCCGGCCACAGTCGATGAATCCAGAAAAGCG
GCCATTTTCCACCATGATATTCGGCAAGCAGGCATCGCCATGGGTCACGACGAGATCCTCGCCGTCGGGC
ATGCTCGCCTTGAGCCTGGCGAACAGTTCGGCTGGCGCGAGCCCCTGATGCTCTTCGTCCAGATCATCCT
GATCGACAAGACCGGCTTCCATCCGAGTACGTGCTCGCTCGATGCGATGTTTCGCTTGGTGGTCGAATGG
GCAGGTAGCCGGATCAAGCGTATGCAGCCGCCGCATTGCATCAGCCATGATGGATACTTTCTCGGCAGGA
GCAAGGTGAGATGACAGGAGATCCTGCCCCGGCACTTCGCCCAATAGCAGCCAGTCCCTTCCCGCTTCAG
TGACAACGTCGAGCACAGCTGCGCAAGGAACGCCCGTCGTGGCCAGCCACGATAGCCGCGCTGCCTCGTC
TTGCAGTTCATTCAGGGCACCGGACAGGTCGGTCTTGACAAAAAGAACCGGGCGCCCCTGCGCTGACAGC
CGGAACACGGCGGCATCAGAGCAGCCGATTGTCTGTTGTGCCCAGTCATAGCCGAATAGCCTCTCCACCC
AAGCGGCCGGAGAACCTGCGTGCAATCCATCTTGTTCAATCATAATATTATTGAAGCATTTATCAGGGTT
CGTCTCGTCCCGGTCTCCTCCCATGCATG
