>Addgene plasmid #73688 | pAC1446_pmax-Clover_PUFa | addgene partial sequence | sequence record 140333 | V5-Rev 5'-ACCGAGGAGAGGGTTAGGGAT-3'
TAGACTCGAGCGGCCGCCACTGTGCTGGATATCAACCACTTTGTACAAGAAAGCTGGGTCGAATTCTTAA
TTAATCACCCTAAGTCAACACCGTTCTTCATGTAGTACTTCTCCAGCTTGGCCAGAATGTGCTTGCCATA
GGTGTACTTACGAAGAGTTGCGATGTGGGGCCGGATCTTATGCATGACGATCTTCCGCTGGCCTGGCTCC
GCCACGTCAATCATCTTCTGGACCACGTAGTTGGCATACTGGTCCTTCATCATGGTGTATAAGGCACTGT
GGGGACCGTCGTTCATGGTGCACACCTCATCGATGAGCACAGCGCGCTCCGTACGTGAGGCGTGAGTAAC
ACACTTCTCCACAACATTGCTTGCAAATTTGTGCTGACTCAATACAAGTACATTGCCTCGGATTTCTGCT
ACAATTTTGCTTTTATCCTCAGGACGACCGTGCTCCAGTACATGTTGGATTACATAATTTCCATATTGAT
CCTGTACCAGCTGCTCTGTGTGCTGGTGAAGCTCCTCTAAAATAGGGAGTGTCTGGTCAGGGAGACAGTG
CTCCAGGATTCTCTGAATCACTCGGCAGCCATAAGGATGTGTGGATAAGGCAAATACCTGTCCCTTAAAC
GCATCGATGATAAATTGCAAAGACTGGGGCTGTACACATTCAATGCATTTCTGAACCACGTGATTGCCAT
TCTGATCTTTCACACACTTCAAGACATGGCCATCTAGTTCCCGAACCATCTCATTCTGCTGGTCTGAAGG
AATAAACTCAAGAGCTTTCTCGATAACACGGCTGCCATACATCTGTAGTGCCAATGACAGGACGTGGCCT
CGAATCCGTTCTGCCAAAGCCAGCTTCTGTTC
