>Addgene plasmid #73688 | pAC1446_pmax-Clover_PUFa | addgene partial sequence | sequence record 140649 | chim-int-F 5'-TCTTACTGACATCCACTTTGCC-3'
AGCAGGCTCCGAATTCACCGGTGCCGCCACCATGGTGAGCAAGGGCGAGGAGCTGTTCACCGGGGTGGTG
CCCATCCTGGTCGAGCTGGACGGCGACGTAAACGGCCACAAGTTCAGCGTCCGCGGCGAGGGCGAGGGCG
ATGCCACCAACGGCAAGCTGACCCTGAAGTTCATCTGCACCACCGGCAAGCTGCCCGTGCCCTGGCCCAC
CCTCGTGACCACCTTCGGCTACGGCGTGGCCTGCTTCAGCCGCTACCCCGACCACATGAAGCAGCACGAC
TTCTTCAAGTCCGCCATGCCCGAAGGCTACGTCCAGGAGCGCACCATCTCTTTCAAGGACGACGGTACCT
ACAAGACCCGCGCCGAGGTGAAGTTCGAGGGCGACACCCTGGTGAACCGCATCGAGCTGAAGGGCATCGA
CTTCAAGGAGGACGGCAACATCCTGGGGCACAAGCTGGAGTACAACTTCAACAGCCACAACGTCTATATC
ACGGCCGACAAGCAGAAGAACGGCATCAAGGCTAACTTCAAGATCCGCCACAACGTTGAGGACGGCAGCG
TGCAGCTCGCCGACCACTACCAGCAGAACACCCCCATCGGCGACGGCCCCGTGCTGCTGCCCGACAACCA
CTACCTGAGCCATCAGTCCGCCCTGAGCAAAGACCCCAACGAGAAGCGCGATCACATGGTCCTGCTGGAG
TTCGTGACCGCCGCCGGGATTACACATGGCATGGACGAGCTGTACAAGTCTAGAGGGCCCTATTCTATAG
TGTCACCTAAATGCGGAGGCGGCGGTAGCGGGCCGGCCGGGATCCTCCCCCCCAAGAAAAAGAGGAAGGT
ATCTAGAGGCCGCAGCCGCCTTTTGGAA
